>Addgene plasmid #186520 | pCytERM-hfYFP | addgene full sequence | sequence record 368218 | Addgene NGS Result
TTATCCCCTGATTCTGTGGATAACCGTATTACCGCCATGCATTAGTTATTAATAGTAATCAATTACGGGG
TCATTAGTTCATAGCCCATATATGGAGTTCCGCGTTACATAACTTACGGTAAATGGCCCGCCTGGCTGAC
CGCCCAACGACCCCCGCCCATTGACGTCAATAATGACGTATGTTCCCATAGTAACGCCAATAGGGACTTT
CCATTGACGTCAATGGGTGGAGTATTTACGGTAAACTGCCCACTTGGCAGTACATCAAGTGTATCATATG
CCAAGTACGCCCCCTATTGACGTCAATGACGGTAAATGGCCCGCCTGGCATTATGCCCAGTACATGACCT
TATGGGACTTTCCTACTTGGCAGTACATCTACGTATTAGTCATCGCTATTACCATGGTGATGCGGTTTTG
GCAGTACATCAATGGGCGTGGATAGCGGTTTGACTCACGGGGATTTCCAAGTCTCCACCCCATTGACGTC
AATGGGAGTTTGTTTTGGCACCAAAATCAACGGGACTTTCCAAAATGTCGTAACAACTCCGCCCCATTGA
CGCAAATGGGCGGTAGGCGTGTACGGTGGGAGGTCTATATAAGCAGAGCTGGTTTAGTGAACCGTCAGAT
CCGCTAGCGCTACCGGACTCAGATCTGGTACCCCTTGCAGCTTCCAGTTGTCAGGAAGAGAAGGCTCCCA
TGGATCCTGTGGTGGTGCTGGGGCTCTGTCTCTCCTGTTTGCTTCTCCTTTCACTCTGGAAACAGAGCTA
TGGGGGAGGGAAGCTTCGAATTCTGCAGTCGACGGTACCGCGGGCCCGGGATCCACCGGTCGCCACCATG
GTGAGCAAGGGCGAGGAGCTGTTCACCGGGGTGGTGCCCATCCTGGTCGAGCTGGACGGCGACGTAAACG
GCCACAAGTTCAGCGTCCGCGGCGAGGGCGAGGGCGATGCCACCAACGGCAAGCTGACCCTGAAGCTCAT
CTCCACCACCGGCAAGCTGCCCGTGCCCTGGCCCACCCTCGTGACCACCTTAGGCTACGGCCTGATGGTG
TTCGCCCGCTACCCCGACCACATGAAGCAGCACGACTTCTTCAAGTCCGCCATGCCCGAAGGCTACGTCC
AGGAGCGCACCATCTCTTTCGAGGACGACGGTTACTACAAGACCCGCGCCGAGGTGAAGTTCGAGGGCGA
CACCCTGGTGAACCGCATCGTGCTGAAGGGCATCGACTTCAAGGAGGACGGCAACATCCTGGGGCACAAG
CTGGAGTACAACTTCAACAGCCACAACGTCTATATCACGGCCGACAAGCAGAAGAACGGCATCAAGGCTA
ACTTCAAGATCCGCCACAACGTTGAGGACGGCGGCGTGCAGCTCGCCGACCACTACCAGCAGAACACCCC
CATCGGCGACGGCCCCGTGCTGCTGCCCGACAACCACTACCTGAGCTACCAGTCCGTCCTGAGCAAAGAC
CCCAACGAGAAGCGCGATCACATGGTCCTGAAGGAGAGGGTGACCGCCGCCGGGATTACACATGACATGA
ACGAGCTGTACAAGTAAGCGGCCGCGACTCTAGATCATAATCAGCCATACCACATTTGTAGAGGTTTTAC
TTGCTTTAAAAAACCTCCCACACCTCCCCCTGAACCTGAAACATAAAATGAATGCAATTGTTGTTGTTAA
CTTGTTTATTGCAGCTTATAATGGTTACAAATAAAGCAATAGCATCACAAATTTCACAAATAAAGCATTT
TTTTCACTGCATTCTAGTTGTGGTTTGTCCAAACTCATCAATGTATCTTAAGGCGTAAATTGTAAGCGTT
AATATTTTGTTAAAATTCGCGTTAAATTTTTGTTAAATCAGCTCATTTTTTAACCAATAGGCCGAAATCG
GCAAAATCCCTTATAAATCAAAAGAATAGACCGAGATAGGGT
[37 nt withheld, positions 1933-1969]
AAAGAACGTGGACTCCAACGTCAAAGG
[49 nt withheld, positions 1997-2045]
T
[91 nt withheld, positions 2047-2137]
G
[124 nt withheld, positions 2139-2262]
CAGGTGGCACTTTTCGGGGAAATGTGCGCGGAACCCCTATTTGTTTATTTTTCTAAATACATTCAAATAT
GTATCCGCTCATGAGACAATAACCCTGATAAATGCTTCAATAATATTGAAAAAGGAAGAGTCCTGAGGCG
GAAAGAACCAGCTGTGGAATGTGTGTCAGTTAGGGTGTGGAAAGTCCCCAGGCTCCCCAGCAGGCAGAAG
TATGCAAAGCATGCATCTCAATTAGTCAGCAACCAGGTGTGGAAAGTCCCCAGGCTCCCCAGCAGGCAGA
AGTATGCAAAGCATGCATCTCAATTAGTCAGCAACCATAGTCCCGCCCCTAACTCCGCCCATCCCGCCCC
TAACTCCGCCCAGTTCCGCCCATTCTCCGCCCCATGGCTGACTAATTTTTTTTATTTATGCAGAGGCCGA
GGCCGCCTCGGCCTCTGAGCTATTCCAGAAGTAGTGAGGAGGCTTTTTTGGAGGCCTAGGCTTTTGCAAA
GATCGATCAAGAGACAGGATGAGGATCGTTTCGCATGATTGAACAAGATGGATTGCACGCAGGTTCTCCG
GCCGCTTGGGTGGAGAGGCTATTCGGCTATGACTGGGCACAACAGACAATCGGCTGCTCTGATGCCGCCG
TGTTCCGGCTGTCAGCGCAGGGGCGCCCGGTTCTTTTTGTCAAGACCGACCTGTCCGGTGCCCTGAATGA
ACTGCAAGACGAGGCAGCGCGGCTATCGTGGCTGGCCACGACGGGCGTTCCTTGCGCAGCTGTGCTCGAC
GTTGTCACTGAAGCGGGAAGGGACTGGCTGCTATTGGGCGAAGTGCCGGGGCAGGATCTCCTGTCATCTC
ACCTTGCTCCTGCCGAGAAAGTATCCATCATGGCTGATGCAATGCGGCGGCTGCATACGCTTGATCCGGC
TACCTGCCCATTCGACCACCAAGCGAAACATCGCATCGAGCGAGCACGTACTCGGATGGAAGCCGGTCTT
GTCGATCAGGATGATCTGGACGAAGAGCATCAGGGGCTCGCGCCAGCCGAACTGTTCGCCAGGCTCAAGG
CGAGCATGCCCGACGGCGAGGATCTCGTCGTGACCCATGGCGATGCCTGCTTGCCGAATATCATGGTGGA
AAATGGCCGCTTTTCTGGATTCATCGACTGTGGCCGGCTGGGTGTGGCGGACCGCTATCAGGACATAGCG
TTGGCTACCCGTGATATTGCTGAAGAGCTTGGCGGCGAATGGGCTGACCGCTTCCTCGTGCTTTACGGTA
TCGCCGCTCCCGATTCGCAGCGCATCGCCTTCTATCGCCTTCTTGACGAGTTCTTCTGAGCGGGACTCTG
GGGTTCGAAATGACCGACCAAGCGACGCCCAACCTGCCATCACGAGATTTCGATTCCACCGCCGCCTTCT
ATGAAAGGTTGGGCTTCGGAATCGTTTTCCGGGACGCCGGCTGGATGATCCTCCAGCGCGGGGATCTCAT
GCTGGAGTTCTTCGCCCACCCTAGGGGGAGGCTAACTGAAACACGGAAGGAGACAATACCGGAAGGAACC
CGCGCTATGACGGCAATAAAAAGACAGAATAAAACGCACGGTGTTGGGTCGTTTGTTCATAAACGCGGGG
TTCGGTCCCAGGGCTGGCACTCTGTCGATACCCCACCGAGACCCCATTGGGGCCAATACGCCCGCGTTTC
TTCCTTTTCCCCACCCCACCCCCCAAGTTCGGGTGAAGGCCCAGGGCTCGCAGCCAACGTCGGGGCGGCA
GGCCCTGCCATAGCCTCAGGTTACTCATATATACTTTAGATTGATTTAAAACTTCATTTTTAATTTAAAA
GGATCTAGGTGAAGATCCTTTTTGATAATCTCATGACCAAAATCCCTTAACGTGAGTTTTCGTTCCACTG
AGCGTCAGACCCCGTAGAAAAGATCAAAGGATCTTCTTGAGATCCTTTTTTTCTGCGCGTAATCTGCTGC
TTGCAAACAAAAAAACCACCGCTACCAGCGGTGGTTTGTTTGCCGGATCAAGAGCTACCAACTCTTTTTC
CGAAGGTAACTGGCTTCAGCAGAGCGCAGATACCAAATACTGTTCTTCTAGTGTAGCCGTAGTTAGGCCA
CCACTTCAAGAACTCTGTAGCACCGCCTACATACCTCGCTCTGCTAATCCTGTTACCAGTGGCTGCTGCC
AGTGGCGATAAGTCGTGTCTTACCGGGTTGGACTCAAGACGATAGTTACCGGATAAGGCGCAGCGGTCGG
GCTGAACGGGGGGTTCGTGCACACAGCCCAGCTTGGAGCGAACGACCTACACCGAACTGAGATACCTACA
GCGTGAGCTATGAGAAAGCGCCACGCTTCCCGAAGGGAGAAAGGCGGACAGGTATCCGGTAAGCGGCAGG
GTCGGAACAGGAGAGCGCACGAGGGAGCTTCCAGGGGGAAACGCCTGGTATCTTTATAGTCCTGTCGGGT
TTCGCCACCTCTGACTTGAGCGTCGATTTTTGTGATGCTCGTCAGGGGGGCGGAGCCTATGGAAAAACGC
CAGCAACGCGGCCTTTTTACGGTTCCTGGCCTTTTGCTGGCCTTTTGCTCACATGTTCTTTCCTGCG
Features (pLannotate 1.2.2; 17 found; start..end, strand, type, name):
      1..35      +  rep_origin     RSF ori (fragment): Plasmids containing the RSF 1030 origin of replication can be propagated in E. coli cells that contain additional plasmids with compatible origins.
    103..406     +  enhancer       CMV enhancer: human cytomegalovirus immediate early enhancer
    407..610     +  promoter       CMV promoter: human cytomegalovirus (CMV) immediate early promoter
    633..656     +  misc_feature   MCS (fragment): multiple cloning site
    700..786     +  CDS            CYP2C1 (fragment): CP2C1_RABIT - Experimental evidence at protein level: Swiss-Prot protein existence level 1. Cytochromes P450 are a group of heme-thiolate monooxygenases. In liver microsomes, this enzyme is involved in an NADPH-dependent electron transport pathway. It oxidizes a variety of structurally unrelated compounds, including steroids, fatty acids, and xenobiotics. From Oryctolagus cuniculus (Rabbit).
    781..824     +  misc_feature   MCS (fragment): multiple cloning site
    838..1557    +  CDS            mGreenLantern: monomeric GFP derivative that displays exceptionally high brightness in cells (Campbell et al., 2020)
   1573..1656    +  CDS            large T antigen (fragment): large T antigen from SV40 (simian virus 40)
   1679..1800    +  polyA_signal   SV40 poly(A) signal: SV40 polyadenylation signal
   1834..2262    -  rep_origin     f1 ori (sequence partly withheld): f1 bacteriophage origin of replication; arrow indicates direction of (+) strand synthesis
   2289..2393    +  promoter       AmpR promoter: bla
   2395..2752    +  promoter       SV40 promoter: SV40 enhancer and early promoter
   2787..3581    +  CDS            NeoR/KanR: aminoglycoside phosphotransferase from Tn5; aph(3')-II (or nptII); confers resistance to neomycin, kanamycin, and G418 (Geneticin®)
   3602..3754    +  CDS            ble (fragment): BLE_KLEPN - Experimental evidence at protein level: Swiss-Prot protein existence level 1. Binding protein with a strong affinity to the bleomycin family of antibiotics. Binds to CL990; an antimitotic-antibiotic compound. From Klebsiella pneumoniae.
   3813..3860    +  polyA_signal   HSV TK poly(A) signal: herpes simplex virus thymidine kinase polyadenylation signal (Cole and Stacy, 1985)
   3951..3967    -  polyA_signal   bGH poly(A) signal (fragment): bovine growth hormone polyadenylation signal
   4189..4777    +  rep_origin     ori: high-copy-number ColE1/pMB1/pBR322/pUC origin of replication
