[The description below was written by a language model from this plasmid's Addgene catalogue record and pLannotate feature annotations shown in this document.]
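Description:
pCytERM-hfYFP is a 4,849-bp mammalian expression plasmid for labelling the endoplasmic reticulum with hyperfolder YFP. The record gives no named backbone. The feature layout is that of a conventional CMV-driven fluorescent-protein fusion vector: a high-copy ColE1/pUC-type origin for propagation in E. coli, an f1 origin, and a single NeoR/KanR (Tn5 aminoglycoside phosphotransferase) cassette. This cassette is preceded by a bacterial bla promoter and the SV40 enhancer/early promoter and followed by the HSV TK polyadenylation signal. It therefore provides kanamycin resistance in bacteria and G418 selection in mammalian cells. Several short hits in the automated annotation (RSF ori, ble, bGH poly(A) and SV40 large T antigen fragments) are partial matches and do not appear to be functional parts of the design.

The expression unit consists of the CMV immediate-early enhancer and promoter, an open reading frame, and the SV40 poly(A) signal. The reading frame begins with the first 29 amino acids of rabbit cytochrome P450 (annotated as a CYP2C1 fragment). This "CytERM" segment anchors the fusion in the ER membrane. It is joined through residual multiple-cloning-site sequence to the 720-bp hfYFP coding region, which was cloned between BshTI and NotI sites that remain intact. The annotation tool labels this region as mGreenLantern because hfYFP is a synthetic derivative of that protein carrying twelve substitutions, including the H203Y change listed in the record.

The plasmid is intended for visualizing the ER in transfected cells. It is also compatible with the OSER (organized smooth ER) assay, in which oligomerizing fluorescent proteins tethered to the ER membrane reorganize it into whorl structures, so the assay reports on how monomeric the protein behaves in cells.
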