Addgene plasmid #186520: pCytERM-hfYFP
Purpose: Visualization of the ER in cells using hyperfolder YFP (compatible with OSER assay)
Depositing lab: Gregory Petsko. Publication: Chemically stable fluorescent proteins for advanced microscopy. Campbell BC, Paez-Segala MG, Looger LL, Petsko GA, Liu CF. Nat Methods. 2022 Nov 7. pii: 10.1038/s41592-022-01660-7. doi: 10.1038/s41592-022-01660-7. PubMed 36344833.
Backbone
  Vector backbone: n/a
  Vector type: Mammalian Expression
  Selectable markers: Neomycin (select with G418)
Growth in bacteria
  Bacterial resistance: Kanamycin, 50 μg/mL
  Growth temperature: 37°C
  Growth strain: DH5alpha
  Copy number: High Copy
Gene/Insert
  Gene/Insert name: Hyperfolder YFP (alt name: hfYFP)
  Species: Synthetic
  Insert size (bp): 720
  Mutation: mGreenLantern-F46L/C48S/V68L/A69M/C70V/K101E/T105Y/K149N/T167I/H203Y/K206V/D234N
  Promoter: CMV
  Tag / fusion protein: Cytochrome p450 first 29 animo acids (Oryctolagus cuniculus) (N terminal on insert)
  Cloning method: Restriction Enzyme; 5′ cloning site BshTI (not destroyed); 3′ cloning site NotI (not destroyed)
  Sequencing primers: 5′ CMV Forward (CGCAAATGGGCGGTAGGCGTG); 3′ SV40pA-R (GAAATTTGTGATGCTATTGC)
Terms and licenses: Academic/Nonprofit Terms; Industry Terms: Not Available to Industry
How to cite: pCytERM-hfYFP was a gift from Gregory Petsko (Addgene plasmid # 186520 ; http://n2t.net/addgene:186520 ; RRID:Addgene_186520)
